Addgene plasmid #160904: YIplac211-sGFP-Vrg4
Purpose: Expresses GFP-Vrg4 in yeast cells
Depositing lab: Benjamin Glick. Depositing organization: University of Chicago. Publication: Maturation-driven transport and AP-1-dependent recycling of a secretory cargo in the Golgi. Casler JC, Papanikou E, Barrero JJ, Glick BS. J Cell Biol. 2019 May 6;218(5):1582-1601. doi: 10.1083/jcb.201807195. Epub 2019 Mar 11. PubMed 30858194.
Backbone
  Vector backbone: YIplac211
  Backbone size w/o insert (bp): 4000
  Total vector size (bp): 6700
  Vector type: Yeast Expression
  Selectable markers: URA3
Growth in bacteria
  Bacterial resistance: Ampicillin, 100 μg/mL
  Growth temperature: 37°C
  Growth strain: DH5alpha
  Copy number: Unknown
Gene/Insert
  Gene/Insert name: VRG4
  Species: S. cerevisiae (budding yeast)
  Insert size (bp): 2954
  Tag / fusion protein: GFP (N terminal on insert)
  Cloning method: Unknown
  Sequencing primers: 5′ M13F; 3′ M13R
Terms and licenses: Academic/Nonprofit Terms; Industry Terms: Not Available to Industry
Depositor comments: Parental strain JK93da.
How to cite: YIplac211-sGFP-Vrg4 was a gift from Benjamin Glick (Addgene plasmid # 160904 ; http://n2t.net/addgene:160904 ; RRID:Addgene_160904)
