[The description below was written by a language model from this plasmid's Addgene catalogue record and pLannotate feature annotations shown in this document.]
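Description:
YIplac211-sGFP-Vrg4 is a yeast integrating expression plasmid of about 6.7 kb built on the YIplac211 backbone. No yeast replication origin (2μ or ARS/CEN) is annotated, consistent with a YIp-type vector that must recombine into the Saccharomyces cerevisiae genome to be stably maintained. Transformants are selected by uracil prototrophy through the URA3 gene and its own promoter, a marker that can also be counterselected with 5-FOA. In E. coli the plasmid replicates from a high-copy ColE1/pUC-type origin and is selected with ampicillin via the bla gene. Remnants of the lac promoter/operator and lacZα region flank the cloning site, along with small bom and rop fragments carried over from the pBR322 lineage.

The roughly 3 kb insert encodes GFP, annotated as the S65T type, fused at the N terminus of Vrg4, the budding yeast Golgi GDP-mannose transporter. The two reading frames are separated by only a few bases. About 500 bp of unannotated sequence lies upstream of GFP, and the record does not state which promoter drives the fusion. The short "rice actin promoter" hit in this region is only 25 bp and is probably a spurious match. Downstream of VRG4 is a reverse-oriented fragment of SDT1, which suggests the insert carries flanking yeast genomic sequence beyond the VRG4 coding region, presumably including its native terminator.

The construct is used to express GFP-Vrg4 in yeast cells. The associated work concerns Golgi maturation and cargo recycling, so the fusion plausibly serves there as a fluorescent Golgi marker for live-cell imaging. The depositor and sequencing-derived records differ by only a few bases in length and show the same feature layout.
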