Features (pLannotate 1.2.2; 16 found; start..end, strand, type, name):
      1..93      +  CDS            lacI (fragment): lac repressor; lacI; The lac repressor binds to the lac operator to inhibit transcription in E. coli. This inhibition can be relieved by adding lactose or isopropyl-β-D-thiogalactopyranoside (IPTG).
    106..127     +  protein_bind   CAP binding site: CAP binding activates transcription in the presence of cAMP. E. coli catabolite activator protein
    142..172     +  promoter       lac promoter: promoter for the E. coli lac operon
    180..196     +  protein_bind   lac operator: The lac repressor binds to the lac operator to inhibit transcription in E. coli. This inhibition can be relieved by adding lactose or isopropyl-β-D-thiogalactopyranoside (IPTG). lac repressor encoded by lacI
    536..560     +  promoter       Act1 promoter (fragment): rice actin promoter
    726..1439    +  CDS            GFP (S65T): GFP (S65T) is a basic (constitutively fluorescent) green fluorescent protein published in 1995, derived from Aequorea victoria.
   1446..2453    +  CDS            VRG4: GMT1_YEAST - Also known as GOG5, LDB3, MCD3, VAN2, VIG4. Experimental evidence at protein level: Swiss-Prot protein existence level 1. Involved in the import of GDP-mannose from the cytoplasm into the Golgi lumen. Defective copy causes severe glycosylation defect and abnormal retention of soluble endoplasmic reticulum proteins. Involved in vanadate sensitivity. From Saccharomyces cerevisiae (strain ATCC 204508 / S288c) (Baker's yeast).
   2567..3190    -  CDS            SDT1 (fragment): SDT1_YEAST - Also known as SSM1. Experimental evidence at protein level: Swiss-Prot protein existence level 1. Could be an enzyme that inactivates 6-azauracil by modifying it. From Saccharomyces cerevisiae (strain ATCC 204508 / S288c) (Baker's yeast).
   3189..3346    +  CDS            lacZα (fragment): LacZα fragment of β-galactosidase; lacZ fragment
   3352..3451    -  misc_feature   bom (fragment): basis of mobility region from pBR322
   3553..3588    -  CDS            rop (fragment): Rop protein, which maintains plasmids at low copy number; rop
   3677..4480    -  CDS            URA3: orotidine-5'-phosphate decarboxylase, required for uracil biosynthesis; S. cerevisiae URA3; yeast auxotrophic marker, counterselectable with 5-fluoroorotic acid (5-FOA)
   4481..4696    -  promoter       URA3 promoter: S. cerevisiae URA3
   4794..4898    +  promoter       AmpR promoter: bla
   4899..5759    +  CDS            AmpR: β-lactamase; bla; confers resistance to ampicillin, carbenicillin, and related antibiotics
   5930..6518    +  rep_origin     ori: high-copy-number ColE1/pMB1/pBR322/pUC origin of replication
>Addgene plasmid #160904 | YIplac211-sGFP-Vrg4 | depositor full sequence | sequence record 311564 | YIplac211-sGFP-Vrg4 sequence 6700 bps
GCGCCCAATACGCAAACCGCCTCTCCCCGCGCGTTGGCCGATTCATTAATGCAGCTGGCACGACAGGTTT
CCCGACTGGAAAGCGGGCAGTGAGCGCAACGCAATTAATGTGAGTTAGCTCACTCATTAGGCACCCCAGG
CTTTACACTTTATGCTTCCGGCTCGTATGTTGTGTGGAATTGTGAGCGGATAACAATTTCACACAGGAAA
CAGCTATGACCATGATTACGCCAAGCTTGTAATGGACCATGGCAATGTGCGCCATATATATATGCGGCTC
CCTTATGAGTAGAAGAAAATATATGACTGGTGGTACAAAGTGGCATGGTGGTATATAGATGTAGGAACAC
CATTTGAGTTTGCCATAATGATTAAATTTCCCTTTTTATAAAGAATTAGCCGCCCATAACACGAAAAATA
TCACAGTTGACGAAAGAAGACACGTCGCCTAAACGCGTAATGAATCGCAATATACGAAAAGCTAAACGGG
TTTTTCAGAATCCTCTTACCCAGCCTTGGATAATAGTTTTGGCCGAAAAAAAAAAAAAGAAAGAAAAAAA
TTGAAATTTCGCGATCCGAACAAACAATGAACAGAAAAACAGAATATATATAACGCTGCCAAGCCTATTT
CTTGTTGCCGATTAATTGTTGACATCCTCTTAATTACCAAAAGAGCCTAAGAAAACAAACACACTAACCA
CACAGTATCTTTCGCCCGAATGAGCATGGGTAAAGGAGAAGAACTTTTCACTGGAGTTGTCCCAATTCTT
GTTGAATTAGATGGTGATGTTAATGGGCACAAATTTTCTGTCAGTGGAGAGGGTGAAGGTGATGCAACAT
ACGGAAAACTTACCCTTAAATTTATTTGCACTACTGGAAAACTACCTGTTCCTTGGCCAACACTTGTCAC
TACTTTCACTTATGGTGTTCAGTGCTTTTCAAGATACCCGGATCATATGAAACGGCATGACTTTTTCAAG
AGTGCCATGCCCGAAGGTTATGTACAGGAAAGAACTATATTTTTCAAAGATGACGGGAACTACAAGACAC
GTGCTGAAGTCAAGTTTGAAGGTGATACCCTTGTTAATAGAATCGAGTTAAAAGGTATTGATTTTAAAGA
AGATGGAAACATTCTTGGACACAAATTGGAATACAACTATAACTCACACAATGTATACATCATGGCAGAC
AAACAAAAGAATGGAATCAAAGCTAACTTCAAAATTAGACACAACATTGAAGATGGAAGCGTTCAACTAG
CAGACCATTATCAACAAAATACTCCAATTGGCGATGGCCCTGTCCTTTTACCAGACAACCATTACCTGTC
CACACAATCTGCCCTTTCGAAAGATCCCAACGAAAAGAGAGACCACATGGTCCTTCTTGAGTTTGTAACA
GCTGCTGGGATTACACATGGCATGGATGAACTATACAAATCATGCTCAGAATTGAAAACAGGTCATGCAG
GCCATAACCCTTGGGCTTCAGTTGCCAATTCCGGTCCGATCTCTATTTTATCCTACTGTGGTTCCTCTAT
TTTAATGACGGTGACTAACAAGTTCGTCGTCAATTTGAAGGATTTCAACATGAACTTTGTCATGCTTTTC
GTGCAATCTTTGGTTTGTACTATAACCTTGATTATCCTACGTATACTGGGCTATGCGAAGTTCCGTTCAT
TAAACAAAACAGACGCCAAGAACTGGTTCCCTATTTCCTTTTTACTGGTCTTGATGATCTACACCTCTTC
GAAGGCTTTACAATACTTGGCTGTTCCAATTTACACCATTTTCAAGAATTTGACTATTATCTTGATTGCT
TATGGTGAGGTTCTCTTTTTTGGTGGCTCTGTCACCTCCATGGAATTGTCATCATTTTTGTTGATGGTCC
TTTCTTCTGTCGTTGCAACTTGGGGTGACCAGCAAGCTGTGGCTGCCAAGGCTGCTTCATTGGCTGAAGG
AGCAGCCGGTGCTGTTGCCTCCTTTAACCCAGGTTATTTCTGGATGTTCACCAACTGTATCACTTCTGCA
TTATTCGTTCTTATAATGAGAAAGAGAATTAAGTTAACTAACTTCAAGGATTTCGACACTATGTTTTACA
ACAATGTTTTGGCTCTACCTATTCTATTGCTGTTTTCTTTCTGTGTGGAAGATTGGTCTTCAGTTAATTT
GACCAATAACTTTTCTAACGATTCGCTAACTGCTATGATCATCAGTGGTGTTGCATCCGTCGGTATTTCT
TACTGTTCCGGTTGGTGTGTTCGTGTTACTTCGTCTACTACATATTCGATGGTAGGGGCTTTGAACAAGC
TGCCAATTGCCTTGTCTGGTTTGATTTTCTTTGATGCTCCAAGAAACTTCTTATCTATTCTCTCCATTTT
TATTGGTTTCCTATCAGGTATTATTTATGCTGTTGCCAAACAAAAGAAGCAACAAGCCCAACCTTTACGT
AAATGAGAACTTACGGGGGGTGCAATTTATTTTTTTTTTTTGGTTTATTTTATTTTATAGAGGCATCTAA
TGCAAGTAGATTTATATACAATTATACTTAAAATTGATATACCTTAGAACAGGTCGGACACAACGTGTGG
TAACTCCAATATATCACTAATGACAATAGCGCCTTCTGGTGTTTGCCCCAAAATTTCATTTACTTCATTC
TCAACTAAATGAATACATGTTTTCATGCCCAATTTGATACCTGTCTCGATGTTTTTCCCACTGTCATCTA
TAAAATAAGCATTCTCGTATCTTGCCAACCCGCTTTCCTTCATGGCTTTTTCAAATGCTTTAACATGTGG
TTTGCAGACCAGCGTATCTGTCCTAGAGTAGTCACAATATGTCAATCCATCAAATAAATCCGCTATACCC
AACAATCTCAGGCAACGTATTGCGTGGTTTTTATAAGCGTTGGTGAAAAGCCACAATTTATCAATCTTTC
CCGATTGTCTCAATCTCAACAGCATATTCCTTAATGGTATATCAGGTTTCAAGATATCTTGTAGTGGTAA
GGAATCATCCACAAGCCGGTTATATTCCAGTGCGTTCACTTTGTGGAACATTACAAGTCCCCTTATGGCA
AGTCCATACTCTTTGTAGTAAGAGTTATTCAAAACGTGAGCATCTTCAGGTGATAGTTTCAAGTGTGTTT
GAAAGAACCTCAGTATAGATTGTTGCATAAGATCGTGAATTCACTGGCCGTCGTTTTACAACGTCGTGAC
TGGGAAAACCCTGGCGTTACCCAACTTAATCGCCTTGCAGCACATCCCCCTTTCGCCAGCTGGCGTAATA
GCGAAGAGGCCCGCACCGATCGCCCTTCCCAACAGTTGCGCAGCCTGAATGGCGAATGGCGCCTGATGCG
GTATTTTCTCCTTACGCATCTGTGCGGTATTTCACACCGCATATGGTGCACTCTCAGTACAATCTGCTCT
GATGCCGCATAGTTAAGCCAGCCCCGACACCCGCCAACACCCGCTGACGCGCCCTGACGGGCTTGTCTGC
TCCCGGCATCCGCTTACAGACAAGCTGTGACCGTCTCCGGGAGCTGCATGTGTCAGAGGTTTTCACCGTC
ATCACCGAAACGCGCGAGACGAAAGGGCGGGTAATAACTGATATAATTAAATTGAAGCTCTAATTTGTGA
GTTTAGTATACATGCATTTACTTATAATACAGTTTTTTAGTTTTGCTGGCCGCATCTTCTCAAATATGCT
TCCCAGCCTGCTTTTCTGTAACGTTCACCCTCTACCTTAGCATCCCTTCCCTTTGCAAATAGTCCTCTTC
CAACAATAATAATGTCAGATCCTGTAGAGACCACATCATCCACGGTTCTATACTGTTGACCCAATGCGTC
TCCCTTGTCATCTAAACCCACACCGGGTGTCATAATCAACCAATCGTAACCTTCATCTCTTCCACCCATG
TCTCTTTGAGCAATAAAGCCGATAACAAAATCTTTGTCGCTCTTCGCAATGTCAACAGTACCCTTAGTAT
ATTCTCCAGTAGATAGGGAGCCCTTGCATGACAATTCTGCTAACATCAAAAGGCCTCTAGGTTCCTTTGT
TACTTCTTCTGCCGCCTGCTTCAAACCGCTAACAATACCTGGGCCCACCACACCGTGTGCATTCGTAATG
TCTGCCCATTCTGCTATTCTGTATACACCCGCAGAGTACTGCAATTTGACTGTATTACCAATGTCAGCAA
ATTTTCTGTCTTCGAAGAGTAAAAAATTGTACTTGGCGGATAATGCCTTTAGCGGCTTAACTGTGCCCTC
CATGGAAAAATCAGTCAAGATATCCACATGTGTTTTTAGTAAACAAATTTTGGGACCTAATGCTTCAACT
AACTCCAGTAATTCCTTGGTGGTACGAACATCCAATGAAGCACACAAGTTTGTTTGCTTTTCGTGCATGA
TATTAAATAGCTTGGCAGCAACAGGACTAGGATGAGTAGCAGCACGTTCCTTATATGTAGCTTTCGACAT
GATTTATCTTCGTTTCCTGCATGTTTTTGTTCTGTGCAGTTGGGTTAAGAATACTGGGCAATTTCATGTT
TCTTCAACACTACATATGCGTATATATACCAATCTAAGTCTGTGCTCCTTCCTTCGTTCTTCCTTCTGTT
CGGAGATTACCGAATCAAAAAAATTTCAAAGAAACCGAAATCAAAAAAAAGAATAAAAAAAAAATGATGA
ATTGAATTGAAAAGCTGGCCTCGTGATACGCCTATTTTTATAGGTTAATGTCATGATAATAATGGTTTCT
TAGACGTCAGGTGGCACTTTTCGGGGAAATGTGCGCGGAACCCCTATTTGTTTATTTTTCTAAATACATT
CAAATATGTATCCGCTCATGAGACAATAACCCTGATAAATGCTTCAATAATATTGAAAAAGGAAGAGTAT
GAGTATTCAACATTTCCGTGTCGCCCTTATTCCCTTTTTTGCGGCATTTTGCCTTCCTGTTTTTGCTCAC
CCAGAAACGCTGGTGAAAGTAAAAGATGCTGAAGATCAGTTGGGTGCACGAGTGGGTTACATCGAACTGG
ATCTCAACAGCGGTAAGATCCTTGAGAGTTTTCGCCCCGAAGAACGTTTTCCAATGATGAGCACTTTTAA
AGTTCTGCTATGTGGCGCGGTATTATCCCGTATTGACGCCGGGCAAGAGCAACTCGGTCGCCGCATACAC
TATTCTCAGAATGACTTGGTTGAGTACTCACCAGTCACAGAAAAGCATCTTACGGATGGCATGACAGTAA
GAGAATTATGCAGTGCTGCCATAACCATGAGTGATAACACTGCGGCCAACTTACTTCTGACAACGATCGG
AGGACCGAAGGAGCTAACCGCTTTTTTGCACAACATGGGGGATCATGTAACTCGCCTTGATCGTTGGGAA
CCGGAGCTGAATGAAGCCATACCAAACGACGAGCGTGACACCACGATGCCTGTAGCAATGGCAACAACGT
TGCGCAAACTATTAACTGGCGAACTACTTACTCTAGCTTCCCGGCAACAATTAATAGACTGGATGGAGGC
GGATAAAGTTGCAGGACCACTTCTGCGCTCGGCCCTTCCGGCTGGCTGGTTTATTGCTGATAAATCTGGA
GCCGGTGAGCGTGGGTCTCGCGGTATCATTGCAGCACTGGGGCCAGATGGTAAGCCCTCCCGTATCGTAG
TTATCTACACGACGGGGAGTCAGGCAACTATGGATGAACGAAATAGACAGATCGCTGAGATAGGTGCCTC
ACTGATTAAGCATTGGTAACTGTCAGACCAAGTTTACTCATATATACTTTAGATTGATTTAAAACTTCAT
TTTTAATTTAAAAGGATCTAGGTGAAGATCCTTTTTGATAATCTCATGACCAAAATCCCTTAACGTGAGT
TTTCGTTCCACTGAGCGTCAGACCCCGTAGAAAAGATCAAAGGATCTTCTTGAGATCCTTTTTTTCTGCG
CGTAATCTGCTGCTTGCAAACAAAAAAACCACCGCTACCAGCGGTGGTTTGTTTGCCGGATCAAGAGCTA
CCAACTCTTTTTCCGAAGGTAACTGGCTTCAGCAGAGCGCAGATACCAAATACTGTCCTTCTAGTGTAGC
CGTAGTTAGGCCACCACTTCAAGAACTCTGTAGCACCGCCTACATACCTCGCTCTGCTAATCCTGTTACC
AGTGGCTGCTGCCAGTGGCGATAAGTCGTGTCTTACCGGGTTGGACTCAAGACGATAGTTACCGGATAAG
GCGCAGCGGTCGGGCTGAACGGGGGGTTCGTGCACACAGCCCAGCTTGGAGCGAACGACCTACACCGAAC
TGAGATACCTACAGCGTGAGCTATGAGAAAGCGCCACGCTTCCCGAAGGGAGAAAGGCGGACAGGTATCC
GGTAAGCGGCAGGGTCGGAACAGGAGAGCGCACGAGGGAGCTTCCAGGGGGAAACGCCTGGTATCTTTAT
AGTCCTGTCGGGTTTCGCCACCTCTGACTTGAGCGTCGATTTTTGTGATGCTCGTCAGGGGGGCGGAGCC
TATGGAAAAACGCCAGCAACGCGGCCTTTTTACGGTTCCTGGCCTTTTGCTGGCCTTTTGCTCACATGTT
CTTTCCTGCGTTATCCCCTGATTCTGTGGATAACCGTATTACCGCCTTTGAGTGAGCTGATACCGCTCGC
CGCAGCCGAACGACCGAGCGCAGCGAGTCAGTGAGCGAGGAAGCGGAAGA
