Features (pLannotate 1.2.2; 16 found; start..end, strand, type, name):
     14..106     +  CDS            lacI (fragment): lac repressor; lacI; The lac repressor binds to the lac operator to inhibit transcription in E. coli. This inhibition can be relieved by adding lactose or isopropyl-β-D-thiogalactopyranoside (IPTG).
    119..140     +  protein_bind   CAP binding site: CAP binding activates transcription in the presence of cAMP. E. coli catabolite activator protein
    155..185     +  promoter       lac promoter: promoter for the E. coli lac operon
    193..209     +  protein_bind   lac operator: The lac repressor binds to the lac operator to inhibit transcription in E. coli. This inhibition can be relieved by adding lactose or isopropyl-β-D-thiogalactopyranoside (IPTG). lac repressor encoded by lacI
    549..573     +  promoter       Act1 promoter (fragment): rice actin promoter
    739..1452    +  CDS            GFP (S65T): GFP (S65T) is a basic (constitutively fluorescent) green fluorescent protein published in 1995, derived from Aequorea victoria.
   1459..2466    +  CDS            VRG4: GMT1_YEAST - Also known as GOG5, LDB3, MCD3, VAN2, VIG4. Experimental evidence at protein level: Swiss-Prot protein existence level 1. Involved in the import of GDP-mannose from the cytoplasm into the Golgi lumen. Defective copy causes severe glycosylation defect and abnormal retention of soluble endoplasmic reticulum proteins. Involved in vanadate sensitivity. From Saccharomyces cerevisiae (strain ATCC 204508 / S288c) (Baker's yeast).
   2580..3203    -  CDS            SDT1 (fragment): SDT1_YEAST - Also known as SSM1. Experimental evidence at protein level: Swiss-Prot protein existence level 1. Could be an enzyme that inactivates 6-azauracil by modifying it. From Saccharomyces cerevisiae (strain ATCC 204508 / S288c) (Baker's yeast).
   3202..3359    +  CDS            lacZα (fragment): LacZα fragment of β-galactosidase; lacZ fragment
   3365..3464    -  misc_feature   bom (fragment): basis of mobility region from pBR322
   3566..3601    -  CDS            rop (fragment): Rop protein, which maintains plasmids at low copy number; rop
   3690..4493    -  CDS            URA3: orotidine-5'-phosphate decarboxylase, required for uracil biosynthesis; S. cerevisiae URA3; yeast auxotrophic marker, counterselectable with 5-fluoroorotic acid (5-FOA)
   4494..4709    -  promoter       URA3 promoter: S. cerevisiae URA3
   4802..4906    +  promoter       AmpR promoter: bla
   4907..5767    +  CDS            AmpR: β-lactamase; bla; confers resistance to ampicillin, carbenicillin, and related antibiotics
   5938..6526    +  rep_origin     ori: high-copy-number ColE1/pMB1/pBR322/pUC origin of replication
>Addgene plasmid #160904 | YIplac211-sGFP-Vrg4 | addgene full sequence | sequence record 316107 | Addgene NGS Result
AGGAAGCGGAAGAGCGCCCAATACGCAAACCGCCTCTCCCCGCGCGTTGGCCGATTCATTAATGCAGCTG
GCACGACAGGTTTCCCGACTGGAAAGCGGGCAGTGAGCGCAACGCAATTAATGTGAGTTAGCTCACTCAT
TAGGCACCCCAGGCTTTACACTTTATGCTTCCGGCTCGTATGTTGTGTGGAATTGTGAGCGGATAACAAT
TTCACACAGGAAACAGCTATGACCATGATTACGCCAAGCTTGTAATGGACCATGGCAATGTGCGCCATAT
ATATATGCGGCTCCCTTATGAGTAGAAGAAAATATATGACTGGTGGTACAAAGTGGCATGGTGGTATATA
GATGTAGGAACACCATTTGAGTTTGCCATAATGATTAAATTTCCCTTTTTATAAAGAATTAGCCGCCCAT
AACACGAAAAATATCACAGTTGACGAAAGAAGACACGTCGCCTAAACGCGTAATGAATCGCAATATACGA
AAAGCTAAACGGGTTTTTCAGAATCCTCTTACCCAGCCTTGGATAATAGTTTTGGCCGAAAAAAAAAAAA
AGAAAGAAAAAAATTGAAATTTCGCGATCCGAACAAACAATGAACAGAAAAACAGAATATATATAACGCT
GCCAAGCCTATTTCTTGTTGCCGATTAATTGTTGACATCCTCTTAATTACCAAAAGAGCCTAAGAAAACA
AACACACTAACCACACAGTATCTTTCGCCCGAATGAGCATGGGTAAAGGAGAAGAACTTTTCACTGGAGT
TGTCCCAATTCTTGTTGAATTAGATGGTGATGTTAATGGGCACAAATTTTCTGTCAGTGGAGAGGGTGAA
GGTGATGCAACATACGGAAAACTTACCCTTAAATTTATTTGCACTACTGGAAAACTACCTGTTCCTTGGC
CAACACTTGTCACTACTTTCACTTATGGTGTTCAGTGCTTTTCAAGATACCCGGATCATATGAAACGGCA
TGACTTTTTCAAGAGTGCCATGCCCGAAGGTTATGTACAGGAAAGAACTATATTTTTCAAAGATGACGGG
AACTACAAGACACGTGCTGAAGTCAAGTTTGAAGGTGATACCCTTGTTAATAGAATCGAGTTAAAAGGTA
TTGATTTTAAAGAAGATGGAAACATTCTTGGGCACAAATTGGAATACAACTATAACTCACACAATGTATA
CATCATGGCAGACAAACAAAAGAATGGAATCAAAGCTAACTTCAAAATTAGACACAACATTGAAGATGGA
AGCGTTCAACTAGCAGACCATTATCAACAAAATACTCCAATTGGCGATGGCCCTGTCCTTTTACCAGACA
ACCATTACCTGTCCACACAATCTGCCCTTTCGAAAGATCCCAACGAAAAGAGAGACCACATGGTCCTTCT
TGAGTTTGTAACAGCTGCTGGGATTACACATGGCATGGATGAACTATACAAATCATGCTCAGAATTGAAA
ACAGGTCATGCAGGCCATAACCCTTGGGCTTCAGTTGCCAATTCCGGTCCGATCTCTATTTTATCCTACT
GTGGTTCCTCTATTTTAATGACGGTGACTAACAAGTTCGTCGTCAATTTGAAGGATTTCAACATGAACTT
TGTCATGCTTTTCGTGCAATCTTTGGTTTGTACTATAACCTTGATTATCCTACGTATACTGGGCTATGCG
AAGTTCCGTTCATTAAACAAAACAGACGCCAAGAACTGGTTCCCTATTTCCTTTTTACTGGTCTTGATGA
TCTACACCTCTTCGAAGGCTTTACAATACTTGGCTGTTCCAATTTACACCATTTTCAAGAATTTGACTAT
TATCTTGATTGCTTATGGTGAGGTTCTCTTTTTTGGTGGCTCTGTCACCTCCATGGAATTGTCATCATTT
TTGTTGATGGTCCTTTCTTCTGTCGTTGCAACTTGGGGTGACCAGCAAGCTGTGGCTGCCAAGGCTGCTT
CATTGGCTGAAGGAGCAGCCGGTGCTGTTGCCTCCTTTAACCCAGGTTATTTCTGGATGTTCACCAACTG
TATCACTTCTGCATTATTCGTTCTTATAATGAGAAAGAGAATTAAGTTAACTAACTTCAAGGATTTCGAC
ACTATGTTTTACAACAATGTTTTGGCTCTACCTATTCTATTGCTGTTTTCTTTCTGTGTGGAAGATTGGT
CTTCAGTTAATTTGACCAATAACTTTTCTAACGATTCGCTAACTGCTATGATCATCAGTGGTGTTGCATC
CGTCGGTATTTCTTACTGTTCCGGTTGGTGTGTTCGTGTTACTTCGTCTACTACATATTCGATGGTAGGG
GCTTTGAACAAGCTGCCAATTGCCTTGTCTGGTTTGATTTTCTTTGATGCTCCAAGAAACTTCTTATCTA
TTCTCTCCATTTTTATTGGTTTCCTATCAGGTATTATTTATGCTGTTGCCAAACAAAAGAAGCAACAAGC
CCAACCTTTACGTAAATGAGAACTTACGGGGGGTGCAATTTATTTTTTTTTTTTGGTTTATTTTATTTTA
TAGAGGCATCTAATGCAAGTAGATTTATATACAATTATACTTAAAATTGATATACCTTAGAACAGGTCGG
ACACAACGTGTGGTAACTCCAATATATCACTAATGACAATAGCGCCTTCTGGTGTTTGCCCCAAAATTTC
ATTTACTTCATTCTCAACTAAATGAATACATGTTTTCATGCCCAATTTGATACCTGTCTCGATGTTTTTC
CCACTGTCATCTATAAAATAAGCATTCTCGTATCTTGCCAACCCGCTTTCCTTCATGGCTTTTTCAAATG
CTTTAACATGTGGTTTGCAGACCAGCGTATCTGTCCTAGAGTAGTCACAATATGTCAATCCATCAAATAA
ATCCGCTATACCCAACAATCTCAGGCAACGTATTGCGTGGTTTTTATAAGCGTTGGTGAAAAGCCACAAT
TTATCAATCTTTCCCGATTGTCTCAATCTCAACAGCATATTCCTTAATGGTATATCAGGTTTCAAGATAT
CTTGTAGTGGTAAGGAATCATCCACAAGCCGGTTATATTCCAGTGCGTTCACTTTGTGGAACATTACAAG
TCCCCTTATGGCAAGTCCATACTCTTTGTAGTAAGAGTTATTCAAAACGTGAGCATCTTCAGGTGATAGT
TTCAAGTGTGTTTGAAAGAACCTCAGTATAGATTGTTGCATAAGATCGTGAATTCACTGGCCGTCGTTTT
ACAACGTCGTGACTGGGAAAACCCTGGCGTTACCCAACTTAATCGCCTTGCAGCACATCCCCCTTTCGCC
AGCTGGCGTAATAGCGAAGAGGCCCGCACCGATCGCCCTTCCCAACAGTTGCGCAGCCTGAATGGCGAAT
GGCGCCTGATGCGGTATTTTCTCCTTACGCATCTGTGCGGTATTTCACACCGCATATGGTGCACTCTCAG
TACAATCTGCTCTGATGCCGCATAGTTAAGCCAGCCCCGACACCCGCCAACACCCGCTGACGCGCCCTGA
CGGGCTTGTCTGCTCCCGGCATCCGCTTACAGACAAGCTGTGACCGTCTCCGGGAGCTGCATGTGTCAGA
GGTTTTCACCGTCATCACCGAAACGCGCGAGACGAAAGGGCGGGTAATAACTGATATAATTAAATTGAAG
CTCTAATTTGTGAGTTTAGTATACATGCATTTACTTATAATACAGTTTTTTAGTTTTGCTGGCCGCATCT
TCTCAAATATGCTTCCCAGCCTGCTTTTCTGTAACGTTCACCCTCTACCTTAGCATCCCTTCCCTTTGCA
AATAGTCCTCTTCCAACAATAATAATGTCAGATCCTGTAGAGACCACATCATCCACGGTTCTATACTGTT
GACCCAATGCGTCTCCCTTGTCATCTAAACCCACACCGGGTGTCATAATCAACCAATCGTAACCTTCATC
TCTTCCACCCATGTCTCTTTGAGCAATAAAGCCGATAACAAAATCTTTGTCGCTCTTCGCAATGTCAACA
GTACCCTTAGTATATTCTCCAGTAGATAGGGAGCCCTTGCATGACAATTCTGCTAACATCAAAAGGCCTC
TAGGTTCCTTTGTTACTTCTTCTGCCGCCTGCTTCAAACCGCTAACAATACCTGGGCCCACCACACCGTG
TGCATTCGTAATGTCTGCCCATTCTGCTATTCTGTATACACCCGCAGAGTACTGCAATTTGACTGTATTA
CCAATGTCAGCAAATTTTCTGTCTTCGAAGAGTAAAAAATTGTACTTGGCGGATAATGCCTTTAGCGGCT
TAACTGTGCCCTCCATGGAAAAATCAGTCAAGATATCCACATGTGTTTTTAGTAAACAAATTTTGGGACC
TAATGCTTCAACTAACTCCAGTAATTCCTTGGTGGTACGAACATCCAATGAAGCACACAAGTTTGTTTGC
TTTTCGTGCATGATATTAAATAGCTTGGCAGCAACAGGACTAGGATGAGTAGCAGCACGTTCCTTATATG
TAGCTTTCGACATGATTTATCTTCGTTTCCTGCATGTTTTTGTTCTGTGCAGTTGGGTTAAGAATACTGG
GCAATTTCATGTTTCTTCAACACTACATATGCGTATATATACCAATCTAAGTCTGTGCTCCTTCCTTCGT
TCTTCCTTCTGTTCGGAGATTACCGAATCAAAAAAATTTCAAGGAAACCGAAATCAAAAAAAAGAATAAA
AAAAAAATGATGAATTGAAAAGCTGGCCTCGTGATACGCCTATTTTTATAGGTTAATGTCATGATAATAA
TGGTTTCTTAGACGTCAGGTGGCACTTTTCGGGGAAATGTGCGCGGAACCCCTATTTGTTTATTTTTCTA
AATACATTCAAATATGTATCCGCTCATGAGACAATAACCCTGATAAATGCTTCAATAATATTGAAAAAGG
AAGAGTATGAGTATTCAACATTTCCGTGTCGCCCTTATTCCCTTTTTTGCGGCATTTTGCCTTCCTGTTT
TTGCTCACCCAGAAACGCTGGTGAAAGTAAAAGATGCTGAAGATCAGTTGGGTGCACGAGTGGGTTACAT
CGAACTGGATCTCAACAGCGGTAAGATCCTTGAGAGTTTTCGCCCCGAAGAACGTTTTCCAATGATGAGC
ACTTTTAAAGTTCTGCTATGTGGCGCGGTATTATCCCGTATTGACGCCGGGCAAGAGCAACTCGGTCGCC
GCATACACTATTCTCAGAATGACTTGGTTGAGTACTCACCAGTCACAGAAAAGCATCTTACGGATGGCAT
GACAGTAAGAGAATTATGCAGTGCTGCCATAACCATGAGTGATAACACTGCGGCCAACTTACTTCTGACA
ACGATCGGAGGACCGAAGGAGCTAACCGCTTTTTTGCACAACATGGGGGATCATGTAACTCGCCTTGATC
GTTGGGAACCGGAGCTGAATGAAGCCATACCAAACGACGAGCGTGACACCACGATGCCTGTAGCAATGGC
AACAACGTTGCGCAAACTATTAACTGGCGAACTACTTACTCTAGCTTCCCGGCAACAATTAATAGACTGG
ATGGAGGCGGATAAAGTTGCAGGACCACTTCTGCGCTCGGCCCTTCCGGCTGGCTGGTTTATTGCTGATA
AATCTGGAGCCGGTGAGCGTGGGTCTCGCGGTATCATTGCAGCACTGGGGCCAGATGGTAAGCCCTCCCG
TATCGTAGTTATCTACACGACGGGGAGTCAGGCAACTATGGATGAACGAAATAGACAGATCGCTGAGATA
GGTGCCTCACTGATTAAGCATTGGTAACTGTCAGACCAAGTTTACTCATATATACTTTAGATTGATTTAA
AACTTCATTTTTAATTTAAAAGGATCTAGGTGAAGATCCTTTTTGATAATCTCATGACCAAAATCCCTTA
ACGTGAGTTTTCGTTCCACTGAGCGTCAGACCCCGTAGAAAAGATCAAAGGATCTTCTTGAGATCCTTTT
TTTCTGCGCGTAATCTGCTGCTTGCAAACAAAAAAACCACCGCTACCAGCGGTGGTTTGTTTGCCGGATC
AAGAGCTACCAACTCTTTTTCCGAAGGTAACTGGCTTCAGCAGAGCGCAGATACCAAATACTGTTCTTCT
AGTGTAGCCGTAGTTAGGCCACCACTTCAAGAACTCTGTAGCACCGCCTACATACCTCGCTCTGCTAATC
CTGTTACCAGTGGCTGCTGCCAGTGGCGATAAGTCGTGTCTTACCGGGTTGGACTCAAGACGATAGTTAC
CGGATAAGGCGCAGCGGTCGGGCTGAACGGGGGGTTCGTGCACACAGCCCAGCTTGGAGCGAACGACCTA
CACCGAACTGAGATACCTACAGCGTGAGCTATGAGAAAGCGCCACGCTTCCCGAAGGGAGAAAGGCGGAC
AGGTATCCGGTAAGCGGCAGGGTCGGAACAGGAGAGCGCACGAGGGAGCTTCCAGGGGGAAACGCCTGGT
ATCTTTATAGTCCTGTCGGGTTTCGCCACCTCTGACTTGAGCGTCGATTTTTGTGATGCTCGTCAGGGGG
GCGGAGCCTATGGAAAAACGCCAGCAACGCGGCCTTTTTACGGTTCCTGGCCTTTTGCTGGCCTTTTGCT
CACATGTTCTTTCCTGCGTTATCCCCTGATTCTGTGGATAACCGTATTACCGCCTTTGAGTGAGCTGATA
CCGCTCGCCGCAGCCGAACGACCGAGCGCAGCGAGTCAGTGAGCG
